>Addgene plasmid #84490 | pRK5 CASTOR2-Flag Cterm | depositor partial sequence | sequence record 161473 | Insert
ATGGAACTCCACATCCTGGAGCACCGGCTGCAAGTTGCCAGCGTCGCCAAGGAGAGTATCCCGCTGTTCA
CCTACGGCCTGATCAAACTTGCCTTCCTGTCCTCCAAGACCAGGTGCAAGTTCTTCAGTCTGACTGAGAC
GCCAGAGGATTACACTATCATTGTCGATGAGGAAGGATTCCTAGAGCTGCCCTCCTCGGAGCACCTGAGT
GTGGCAGATGCCACCTGGCTGGCCCTGAACGTGGTGTCCGGCGGTGGCAGCTTCTCCAGCTCCCAGCCCA
TCGGCGTGACCAAGATCGCCAAGTCAGTCATCGCCCCACTGGCTGACCAGAACATATCCGTGTTCATGCT
GTCCACGTATCAGACAGACTTCATCCTGGTGCGCGAGCGGGACCTGCCCTTTGTCACCCACACATTGTCA
TCAGAGTTCACCATCCTGCGGGTCGTCAATGGCGAGACCGTGGCAGCCGAGAACCTCGGCATCACCAATG
GCTTCGTGAAGCCCAAGCTGGTCCAGAGGCCAGTCATCCACCCACTGTCCAGCCCGAGCAACAGGTTCTG
TGTCACCAGCCTGGACCCTGACACGCTGCCTGCTGTTGCCACACTCCTCATGGATGTCATGTTCTACTCC
AATGGAGTGAAGGACCCCATGGCCACTGGGGATGACTGCGGCCACATCCGCTTCTTCTCCTTCTCCCTCA
TCGAGGGCTACATCTCCCTGGTGATGGACGTGCAGACGCAGCAGAGGTTTCCTAGTAACTTGCTGTTCAC
AAGCGCATCCGGAGAGCTCTGGAAGATGGTCCGGATTGGAGGACAGCCCCTGGGGTTTGATGAGTGTGGC
ATCGTGGCCCAGATCTCAGAGCCCTTGGCTGCTGCAGACATCCCAGCCTACTACATCAGTACTTTCAAGT
TTGATCATGCACTTGTCCCCGAAGAGAACATCAATGGTGTCATCAGTGCCCTGAAGGTCAGCCAAGCAGA
GAAGCACTAG
