>Addgene plasmid #84490 | pRK5 CASTOR2-Flag Cterm | addgene partial sequence | sequence record 163532 | LNCX 5'-AGCTCGTTTAGTGAACCGTCAGATC-3'
GCTGTTTTGACCTCCATAGAAGACACCGGGACCGATCCAGCCTCCGCGGCCGGGAACGGTGCATTGGAAC
GCGGATTCCCCGTGCCAAGAGTGACGTAAGTACCGCCTATAGAGTCTATAGGCCCACCCCCTTGGCTTCG
TTAGAACGCGGCTACAATTAATACATAACCTTATGTATCATACACATACGATTTAGGTGACACTATAGAA
TAACATCCACTTTGCCTTTCTCTCCACAGGTGTCCACTCCCAGGTCCAACTGCACCTCGGTTCTATCGAT
TGAATTCGTCGACGCCACCATGGAACTCCACATCCTGGAGCACCGGCTGCAAGTTGCCAGCGTCGCCAAG
GAGAGTATCCCGCTGTTCACCTACGGCCTGATCAAACTTGCCTTCCTGTCCTCCAAGACCAGGTGCAAGT
TCTTCAGTCTGACTGAGACGCCAGAGGATTACACTATCATTGTCGATGAGGAAGGATTCCTAGAGCTGCC
CTCCTCGGAGCACCTGAGTGTGGCAGATGCCACCTGGCTGGCCCTGAACGTGGTGTCCGGCGGTGGCAGC
TTCTCCAGCTCCCAGCCCATCGGCGTGACCAAGATCGCCAAGTCAGTCATCGCCCCACTGGCTGACCAGA
ACATATCCGTGTTCATGCTGTCCACGTATCAGACAGACTTCATCCTGGTGCGCGAGCGGGACCTGCCCTT
TGTCACCCACACATTGTCATCAGAGTTCACCATCCTGCGGGTCGTCAATGGCGAGACCGTGGCAGCCGAG
AACCTCGGCATCACCAATGGCTTCGTGAAGCCCAAGCTGGTCCAGAGGCCAGTCATCCACCCACTGTCCA
GCCCGAGCAACAGGTTCTGTGTCACCAGCCTGGACCCTGACACGCTGCCTGCTGTTGCCACACTCCTCAT
GGATGTCATGTTCTACTCCAATGGAGTGAAGGACCCCATGGCCACTGGGGATGACTGCGGCCACATCCGC
TTCTTCTCCTTCTCCCTCATCGAGGGCTACATCTCCCTGGTGATGGACGT
