>Addgene plasmid #84490 | pRK5 CASTOR2-Flag Cterm | addgene partial sequence | sequence record 163534 | SV40pA-R 5'-GAAATTTGTGATGCTATTGC-3'
GCTGCAATAAACAAGTTGGGCCATGGCGGCCAAGCTGGGGATCCTTATCACTTGTCATCGTCATCCTTGT
AGTCACCTCCACCTCCTGCGGCCGCGTGCTTCTCTGCTTGGCTGACCTTCAGGGCACTGATGACACCATT
GATGTTCTCTTCGGGGACAAGTGCATGATCAAACTTGAAAGTACTGATGTAGTAGGCTGGGATGTCTGCA
GCAGCCAAGGGCTCTGAGATCTGGGCCACGATGCCACACTCATCAAACCCCAGGGGCTGTCCTCCAATCC
GGACCATCTTCCAGAGCTCTCCGGATGCGCTTGTGAACAGCAAGTTACTAGGAAACCTCTGCTGCGTCTG
CACGTCCATCACCAGGGAGATGTAGCCCTCGATGAGGGAGAAGGAGAAGAAGCGGATGTGGCCGCAGTCA
TCCCCAGTGGCCATGGGGTCCTTCACTCCATTGGAGTAGAACATGACATCCATGAGGAGTGTGGCAACAG
CAGGCAGCGTGTCAGGGTCCAGGCTGGTGACACAGAACCTGTTGCTCGGGCTGGACAGTGGGTGGATGAC
TGGCCTCTGGACCAGCTTGGGCTTCACGAAGCCATTGGTGATGCCGAGGTTCTCGGCTGCCACGGTCTCG
CCATTGACGACCCGCAGGATGGTGAACTCTGATGACAATGTGTGGGTGACAAAGGGCAGGTCCCGCTCGC
GCACCAGGATGAAGTCTGTCTGATACGTGGACAGCATGAACACGGATATGTTCTGGTCAGCCAGTGGGGC
GATGACTGACTTGGCGATCTTGGTCACGCCGATGGGCTGGGAGCTGGAGAAGCTGCCACCGCCGGACACC
ACGTTCAGGGCCAGCCAGGTGGCATCTGCCACACTCAGGTGCTCCGAGGAGGGCAGCTCTAGGAATCCTT
CCTCATCGACAATGATAGTGTAATCCTCTGGCGTCTCAGTCAGACTGAAGAACTTGCACCTGGTCTTGGA
GGACAGGAAGGCAAGTTTGATCAGGCCGTAGGTGAACAGCGGGATACTCTCCTTGG
