[The description below was written by a language model from this plasmid's Addgene catalogue record.]
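Description:
pRK5 CASTOR2-Flag Cterm is a mammalian expression plasmid built on the pRK5 backbone for overexpressing human CASTOR2 (Entrez gene symbol GATSL2, also known as GATSL1) carrying a FLAG epitope at its C terminus. The coding sequence was inserted by restriction cloning between SalI and NotI sites, although the record does not say whether these sites survived cloning. Transcription is driven by the CMV promoter, a strong constitutive viral promoter that gives high-level expression in most commonly transfected mammalian cell lines. The plasmid is propagated in E. coli under ampicillin selection. Its copy number is listed as unknown, and no mammalian selection marker is recorded, so the construct appears suited to transient transfection rather than stable line generation. No feature table accompanies the entry, so elements such as the origin of replication and polyadenylation signal are not documented here.

The stated purpose is overexpression of FLAG-tagged CASTOR2. The short FLAG epitope allows the protein to be detected by immunoblotting or immunofluorescence and to be captured by anti-FLAG immunoprecipitation without a protein-specific antibody. Placing it at the C terminus leaves the N terminus of the protein unmodified. The associated publication describes the CASTOR proteins as arginine sensors for the mTORC1 pathway, so the plasmid fits naturally into experiments on amino acid sensing, such as examining CASTOR2 interaction partners by co-immunoprecipitation or testing how its overexpression affects mTORC1 signalling in cultured cells.
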