Addgene plasmid #84490: pRK5 CASTOR2-Flag Cterm
Purpose: overexpression of CASTOR2 with Flag tag
Depositing lab: David Sabatini. Depositing organization: Whitehead Institute for Biomedical Research. Publication: The CASTOR Proteins Are Arginine Sensors for the mTORC1 Pathway. Chantranupong L, Scaria SM, Saxton RA, Gygi MP, Shen K, Wyant GA, Wang T, Harper JW, Gygi SP, Sabatini DM. Cell. 2016 Mar 24;165(1):153-64. doi: 10.1016/j.cell.2016.02.035. Epub 2016 Mar 10. PubMed 26972053.
Backbone
  Vector backbone: pRK5
  Vector type: Mammalian Expression
Growth in bacteria
  Bacterial resistance: Ampicillin, 100 μg/mL
  Growth temperature: 37°C
  Growth strain: DH5alpha
  Copy number: Unknown
Gene/Insert
  Gene/Insert name: CASTOR2
  Species: H. sapiens (human)
  Entrez Gene: GATSL2 (a.k.a. CASTOR2, GATSL1)
  Promoter: CMV
  Tag / fusion protein: FLAG (C terminal on insert)
  Cloning method: Restriction Enzyme; 5′ cloning site SalI (unknown if destroyed); 3′ cloning site NotI (unknown if destroyed)
  Sequencing primers: 5′ ATT TAG GTG ACA CTA TAG; 3′ TGT AAC CAT TAT AAG CTG
Terms and licenses: Academic/Nonprofit Terms; Industry Terms: Not Available to Industry
How to cite: pRK5 CASTOR2-Flag Cterm was a gift from David Sabatini (Addgene plasmid # 84490 ; http://n2t.net/addgene:84490 ; RRID:Addgene_84490)
